>Addgene plasmid #238257 | pRK5_EGFP-control | addgene full sequence | sequence record 474403 | Addgene NGS Result
TTCGAGCTCGCCCGACATTGATTATTGACTAGTTATTAATAGTAATCAATTACGGGGTCATTAGTTCATA
GCCCATATATGGAGTTCCGCGTTACATAACTTACGGTAAATGGCCCGCCTGGCTGACCGCCCAACGACCC
CCGCCCATTGACGTCAATAATGACGTATGTTCCCATAGTAACGCCAATAGGGACTTTCCATTGACGTCAA
TGGGTGGAGTATTTACGGTAAACTGCCCACTTGGCAGTACATCAAGTGTATCATATGCCAAGTACGCCCC
CTATTGACGTCAATGACGGTAAATGGCCCGCCTGGCATTATGCCCAGTACATGACCTTATGGGACTTTCC
TACTTGGCAGTACATCTACGTATTAGTCATCGCTATTACCATGGTGATGCGGTTTTGGCAGTACATCAAT
GGGCGTGGATAGCGGTTTGACTCACGGGGATTTCCAAGTCTCCACCCCATTGACGTCAATGGGAGTTTGT
TTTGGCACCAAAATCAACGGGACTTTCCAAAATGTCGTAACAACTCCGCCCCATTGACGCAAATGGGCGG
TAGGCGTGTACGGTGGGAGGTCTATATAAGCAGAGCTCGTTTAGTGAACCGTCAGATCGCCTGGAGACGC
CATCCACGCTGTTTTGACCTCCATAGAAGACACCGGGACCGATCCAGCCTCCGCGGCCGGGAACGGTGCA
TTGGAACGCGGATTCCCCGTGCCAAGAGTGACGTAAGTACCGCCTATAGAGTCTATAGGCCCACCCCCTT
GGCTTCGTTAGAACGCGGCTACAATTAATACATAACCTTATGTATCATACACATACGATTTAGGTGACAC
TATAGAATAACATCCACTTTGCCTTTCTCTCCACAGGTGTCCACTCCCAGGTCCAACTGCACCTCGGTTC
TATCGATTGAATTCGTACCGGTGCCACCATGGTGAGCAAGGGCGAGGAGCTGTTCACCGGGGTGGTGCCC
ATCCTGGTCGAGCTGGACGGCGACGTAAACGGCCACAAGTTCAGCGTGTCCGGCGAGGGCGAGGGCGATG
CCACCTACGGCAAGCTGACCCTGAAGTTCATCTGCACCACCGGCAAGCTGCCCGTGCCCTGGCCCACCCT
CGTGACCACCCTGACCTACGGCGTGCAGTGCTTCAGCCGCTACCCCGACCACATGAAGCAGCACGACTTC
TTCAAGTCCGCCATGCCCGAAGGCTACGTCCAGGAGCGCACCATCTTCTTCAAGGACGACGGCAACTACA
AGACCCGCGCCGAGGTGAAGTTCGAGGGCGACACCCTGGTGAACCGCATCGAGCTGAAGGGCATCGACTT
CAAGGAGGACGGCAACATCCTGGGGCACAAGCTGGAGTACAACTACAACAGCCACAACGTCTATATCATG
GCCGACAAGCAGAAGAACGGCATCAAGGTGAACTTCAAGATCCGCCACAACATCGAGGACGGCAGCGTGC
AGCTCGCCGACCACTACCAGCAGAACACCCCCATCGGCGACGGCCCCGTGCTGCTGCCCGACAACCACTA
CCTGAGCACCCAGTCCGCCCTGAGCAAAGACCCCAACGAGAAGCGCGATCACATGGTCCTGCTGGAGTTC
GTGACCGCCGCCGGGATCACTCTCGGCATGGACGAGCTGTACAAGTGAGTCGACCTGCAGAACTTGGCCG
CCATGGCCCAACTTGTTTATTGCAGCTTATAATGGTTACAAATAAAGCAATAGCATCACAAATTTCACAA
ATAAAGCATTTTTTTCACTGCATTCTAGTTGTGGTTTGTCCAAACTCATCAATGTATCTTATCATGTCTG
GATCGGGAATTAATTCGGCGCAGCACCATGGCCTGAAATAACCTCTGAAAGAGGAACTTGGTTAGGTACC
TTCTGAGGCGGAAAGAACCAGCTGTGGAATGTGTGTCAGTTAGGGTGTGGAAAGTCCCCAGGCTCCCCAG
CAGGCAGAAGTATGCAAAGCATGCATCTCAATTAGTCAGCAACCAGGTGTGGAAAGTCCCCAGGCTCCCC
AGCAGGCAGAAGTATGCAAAGCATGCATCTCAATTAGTCAGCAACCATAGTCCCGCCCCTAACTCCGCCC
ATCCCGCCCCTAACTCCGCCCAGTTCCGCCCATTCTCCGCCCCATGGCTGACTAATTTTTTTTATTTATG
CAGAGGCCGAGGCCGCCTCGGCCTCTGAGCTATTCCAGAAGTAGTGAGGAGGCTTTTTTGGAGGCCTAGG
CTTTTGCAAAAAGCTGTTAACAGCTTGGCACTGGCCGTCGTTTTACAACGTCGTGACTGGGAAAACCCTG
GCGTTACCCAACTTAATCGCCTTGCAGCACATCCCCCTTTCGCCAGCTGGCGTAATAGCGAAGAGGCCCG
CACCGATCGCCCTTCCCAACAGTTGCGCAGCCTGAATGGCGAATGGCGCCTGATGCGGTATTTTCTCCTT
ACGCATCTGTGCGGTATTTCACACCGCATA
[142 nt withheld, positions 2481-2622]
C
[141 nt withheld, positions 2624-2764]
CCTTTGACGTTGGAGTCCACGTTCTTT
[37 nt withheld, positions 2792-2828]
ACCCTATCTCGGGCTATTCTTTTGATTTATAAGGGATTTTGCCGATTTCGGCCTATTGGTTAAAAAATGA
GCTGATTTAACAAAAATTTAACGCGAATTTTAACAAAATATTAACGTTTACAATTTTATGGTGCACTCTC
AGTACAATCTGCTCTGATGCCGCATAGTTAAGCCAGCCCCGACACCCGCCAACACCCGCTGACGCGCCCT
GACGGGCTTGTCTGCTCCCGGCATCCGCTTACAGACAAGCTGTGACCGTCTCCGGGAGCTGCATGTGTCA
GAGGTTTTCACCGTCATCACCGAAACGCGCGAGACGAAAGGGCCTCGTGATACGCCTATTTTTATAGGTT
AATGTCATGATAATAATGGTTTCTTAGACGTCAGGTGGCACTTTTCGGGGAAATGTGCGCGGAACCCCTA
TTTGTTTATTTTTCTAAATACATTCAAATATGTATCCGCTCATGAGACAATAACCCTGATAAATGCTTCA
ATAATATTGAAAAAGGAAGAGTATGAGTATTCAACATTTCCGTGTCGCCCTTATTCCCTTTTTTGCGGCA
TTTTGCCTTCCTGTTTTTGCTCACCCAGAAACGCTGGTGAAAGTAAAAGATGCTGAAGATCAGTTGGGTG
CACGAGTGGGTTACATCGAACTGGATCTCAACAGCGGTAAGATCCTTGAGAGTTTTCGCCCCGAAGAACG
TTTTCCAATGATGAGCACTTTTAAAGTTCTGCTATGTGGCGCGGTATTATCCCGTATTGACGCCGGGCAA
GAGCAACTCGGTCGCCGCATACACTATTCTCAGAATGACTTGGTTGAGTACTCACCAGTCACAGAAAAGC
ATCTTACGGATGGCATGACAGTAAGAGAATTATGCAGTGCTGCCATAACCATGAGTGATAACACTGCGGC
CAACTTACTTCTGACAACGATCGGAGGACCGAAGGAGCTAACCGCTTTTTTGCACAACATGGGGGATCAT
GTAACTCGCCTTGATCGTTGGGAACCGGAGCTGAATGAAGCCATACCAAACGACGAGCGTGACACCACGA
TGCCTGTAGCAATGGCAACAACGTTGCGCAAACTATTAACTGGCGAACTACTTACTCTAGCTTCCCGGCA
ACAATTAATAGACTGGATGGAGGCGGATAAAGTTGCAGGACCACTTCTGCGCTCGGCCCTTCCGGCTGGC
TGGTTTATTGCTGATAAATCTGGAGCCGGTGAGCGTGGGTCTCGCGGTATCATTGCAGCACTGGGGCCAG
ATGGTAAGCCCTCCCGTATCGTAGTTATCTACACGACGGGGAGTCAGGCAACTATGGATGAACGAAATAG
ACAGATCGCTGAGATAGGTGCCTCACTGATTAAGCATTGGTAACTGTCAGACCAAGTTTACTCATATATA
CTTTAGATTGATTTAAAACTTCATTTTTAATTTAAAAGGATCTAGGTGAAGATCCTTTTTGATAATCTCA
TGACCAAAATCCCTTAACGTGAGTTTTCGTTCCACTGAGCGTCAGACCCCGTAGAAAAGATCAAAGGATC
TTCTTGAGATCCTTTTTTTCTGCGCGTAATCTGCTGCTTGCAAACAAAAAAACCACCGCTACCAGCGGTG
GTTTGTTTGCCGGATCAAGAGCTACCAACTCTTTTTCCGAAGGTAACTGGCTTCAGCAGAGCGCAGATAC
CAAATACTGTTCTTCTAGTGTAGCCGTAGTTAGGCCACCACTTCAAGAACTCTGTAGCACCGCCTACATA
CCTCGCTCTGCTAATCCTGTTACCAGTGGCTGCTGCCAGTGGCGATAAGTCGTGTCTTACCGGGTTGGAC
TCAAGACGATAGTTACCGGATAAGGCGCAGCGGTCGGGCTGAACGGGGGGTTCGTGCACACAGCCCAGCT
TGGAGCGAACGACCTACACCGAACTGAGATACCTACAGCGTGAGCTATGAGAAAGCGCCACGCTTCCCGA
AGGGAGAAAGGCGGACAGGTATCCGGTAAGCGGCAGGGTCGGAACAGGAGAGCGCACGAGGGAGCTTCCA
GGGGGAAACGCCTGGTATCTTTATAGTCCTGTCGGGTTTCGCCACCTCTGACTTGAGCGTCGATTTTTGT
GATGCTCGTCAGGGGGGCGGAGCCTATGGAAAAACGCCAGCAACGCGGCCTTTTTACGGTTCCTGGCCTT
TTGCTGGCCTTTTGCTCACATGTTCTTTCCTGCGTTATCCCCTGATTCTGTGGATAACCGTATTACCGCC
TTTGAGTGAGCTGATACCGCTCGCCGCAGCCGAACGACCGAGCGCAGCGAGTCAGTGAGCGAGGAAGCGG
AAGAGCGCCCAATACGCAAACCGCCTCTCCCCGCGCGTTGGCCGATTCATTAATGCAGCTGGCACGACAG
GTTTCCCGACTGGAAAGCGGGCAGTGAGCGCAACGCAATTAATGTGAGTTAGCTCACTCATTAGGCACCC
CAGGCTTTACACTTTATGCTTCCGGCTCGTATGTTGTGTGGAATTGTGAGCGGATAACAATTTCACACAG
GAAACAGCTATGACATGATTACGAATTAA
Features (pLannotate 1.2.2; 20 found; start..end, strand, type, name):
     14..393     +  enhancer       CMV enhancer: human cytomegalovirus immediate early enhancer
    394..597     +  promoter       CMV promoter: human cytomegalovirus (CMV) immediate early promoter
    733..776     +  intron         CMV intron (fragment): modified intron A from human cytomegalovirus
    828..846     +  promoter       SP6 promoter: promoter for bacteriophage SP6 RNA polymerase
    850..887     +  CDS            IgH signal sequence (fragment): signal sequence from the mouse immunoglobulin heavy chain variable region
    939..1655    +  CDS            EGFP: EGFP is a basic (constitutively fluorescent) green fluorescent protein published in 1996, derived from Aequorea victoria. It is reported to be a rapidly-maturing weak dimer with moderate acid sensitivity.
   1690..1824    +  polyA_signal   SV40 poly(A) signal: SV40 polyadenylation signal
   1893..2250    +  promoter       SV40 promoter: SV40 enhancer and early promoter
   2269..2423    +  CDS            lacZα (fragment): LacZα fragment of β-galactosidase; lacZ fragment
   2429..2480    -  misc_feature   bom (fragment): basis of mobility region from pBR322
   2499..2879    +  rep_origin     M13 ori (sequence partly withheld): M13 bacteriophage origin of replication; arrow indicates direction of (+) strand synthesis
   2955..3004    -  misc_feature   bom (fragment): basis of mobility region from pBR322
   3106..3141    -  CDS            rop (fragment): Rop protein, which maintains plasmids at low copy number; rop
   3236..3340    +  promoter       AmpR promoter: bla
   3341..4201    +  CDS            AmpR: β-lactamase; bla; confers resistance to ampicillin, carbenicillin, and related antibiotics
   4372..4960    +  rep_origin     ori: high-copy-number ColE1/pMB1/pBR322/pUC origin of replication
   5143..5235    +  CDS            lacI (fragment): lac repressor; lacI; The lac repressor binds to the lac operator to inhibit transcription in E. coli. This inhibition can be relieved by adding lactose or isopropyl-β-D-thiogalactopyranoside (IPTG).
   5248..5269    +  protein_bind   CAP binding site: CAP binding activates transcription in the presence of cAMP. E. coli catabolite activator protein
   5284..5314    +  promoter       lac promoter: promoter for the E. coli lac operon
   5322..5338    +  protein_bind   lac operator: The lac repressor binds to the lac operator to inhibit transcription in E. coli. This inhibition can be relieved by adding lactose or isopropyl-β-D-thiogalactopyranoside (IPTG). lac repressor encoded by lacI
