[The description below was written by a language model from this plasmid's Addgene catalogue record and pLannotate feature annotations shown in this document.]
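Description:
pRK5_EGFP-control is a 5.4 kb mammalian expression plasmid built on the pRK5 backbone and intended for overexpression of an EGFP control protein in transfected cells. It is maintained in E. coli as a high-copy plasmid through a ColE1/pUC-type origin and selected with ampicillin via the β-lactamase gene and its native promoter. An M13 phage origin is also present, which in principle permits single-stranded DNA production. Scattered remnants of lacZα, lacI, rop and the pBR322 bom region, together with a lac promoter/operator and CAP site, are vestiges of the backbone's cloning history rather than functional parts of the payload.

The expression cassette is driven by the human cytomegalovirus immediate-early enhancer and promoter, followed by a fragment of CMV intron A and an SP6 promoter that could be used for in vitro transcription. The EGFP coding sequence, inserted by Gibson cloning, sits downstream and is terminated by an SV40 polyadenylation signal. The annotation also detects a short partial match to a mouse immunoglobulin heavy-chain signal sequence in the leader region just upstream of EGFP. It is only a fragment, and the record does not indicate that the protein is secreted. An SV40 enhancer/early promoter region follows the poly(A) signal, with no mammalian selection marker annotated after it. The catalogue lists the insert species as human, although EGFP derives from Aequorea victoria.

The record does not say what, if anything, the "control" designation adds beyond EGFP. The plasmid was deposited with a study that probes biomolecular condensate microenvironments with a micropeptide "killswitch", so it most plausibly serves as the fluorescent reference construct for comparison with EGFP fusions.
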