Addgene plasmid #238257: pRK5_EGFP-control
Purpose: For overexpression of EGFP-control
Depositing lab: Denes Hnisz. Depositing organization: Max Planck Institute for Molecular Genetics. Publication: Probing condensate microenvironments with a micropeptide killswitch. Zhang Y, Stoppelkamp I, Fernandez-Pernas P, Allram M, Charman M, Magalhaes AP, Piedavent-Salomon M, Sommer G, Sung YC, Meyer K, Grams N, Halko E, Dongre S, Meierhofer D, Malszycki M, Ilik IA, Aktas T, Kraushar ML, Vastenhouw N, Weitzman MD, Grebien F, Niskanen H, Hnisz D. Nature. 2025 Jun 4. doi: 10.1038/s41586-025-09141-5. PubMed 40468084.
Backbone
  Vector backbone: pRK5
  Vector type: Mammalian Expression
Growth in bacteria
  Bacterial resistance: Ampicillin, 100 μg/mL
  Growth temperature: 37°C
  Growth strain: DH5alpha
  Copy number: High Copy
Gene/Insert
  Gene/Insert name: EGFP
  Species: H. sapiens (human)
  Cloning method: Gibson Cloning
Terms and licenses: Academic/Nonprofit Terms; Industry Terms: Not Available to Industry
How to cite: pRK5_EGFP-control was a gift from Denes Hnisz (Addgene plasmid # 238257 ; http://n2t.net/addgene:238257 ; RRID:Addgene_238257)
